>Addgene plasmid #240200 | pJM220-PphoA-mNeongreen-J23116-mScarletI | addgene full sequence | sequence record 479122 | Addgene NGS Result
TCGCGCGTTTCGGTGACGACGGTGAAAACCTCTGACACATGCAGCTCCCGGAGACGGTCACAGCTTGTCT
GTAAGCGGATGCCGGGAGCAGACAAGCCCGTCAGGGCGCGTCAGCGGGTGTTGGCGGGTGTCGGGGCTGG
CTTAACTATGCGGCATCAGAGCAGATTGTACTGAGAGTGCACCATATGCGGTGTGAAATACCGCACAGAT
GCGTAAGGAGAAAATACCGCATCAGGCGCCATTCGCCATTCAGGCTGCGCAACTGTTGGGAAGGGCGATC
GGTGCGGGCCTCTTCGCTATTACGCCAGCTAGAGGACCAGCCGCGTAACCTGGCAAAATCGGTTACGGTT
GAGTAATAAATGGATGCCCTGCGTAAGCAGGTGTGGGCGGACAATAAAGTCTTAAACTGAACAAAATAGA
TCTAAACTATGACAATAAAGTCTTAAACTAGACAGAATAGTTGTAAACTGAAATCAGTCCAGTTATGCTG
TGAAAAAGCATACTGGACTTTTGTTATGGCTAAAGCAAACTCTTCATTTTCTGAAGTGCAAATTGCCCGT
CGTATTAAAGAGGGGCGTGGGGTTCGAGGTCGACGGTATCGATAAGCTAGCTTAATTAGCTGAGCTTGGA
CTCCTGTTGATAGATCCAGTAATGACCTCAGAACTCCATCTGGATTTGTTCAGAACGCTCGGTTGCCGCC
GGGCGTTTTTTATTGGTGAGAATCCAAGCTAGACTGCGATGAGTGGCAGGGCGGGGCGTAATTTTTTTAA
GGCAGTTATTGGTGCCCTTAAACGCCTGGGGTAATGACTCTCTAGCTTGAGGCATCAAATAAAACGAAAG
GCTCAGTCGAAAGACTGGGCCTTTCGTTTTATCTGTTGTTTGTCGGTGAACGCTCTCCTGAGTAGGACAA
ATCCGCCGCTAGGAGCTTGCGGCCCGGACGATCGAATTGGGGATCTTGAAGTACCTATTCCGAAGTTCCT
ATTCTCTAGAAAGTATAGGAACTTCAGAGCGCTTTTGAAGCTGATGTGCTTAAAAACTTACTCAATGGAA
TTCTAGATCGAATTGGCCGCGGCGTTGTGACAATTTACCGAACAACTCCGCGGCCGGGAAGCCGATCTCG
GCTTGAACGAATTGTTAGGTGGCGGTACTTGGGTCGATATCAAAGTGCATCACTTCTTCCCGTATGCCCA
ACTTTGTATAGAGAGCCACTGCGGGATCGTCACCGTAATCTGCTTGCACGTAGATCACATAAGCACCAAG
CGCGTTGGCCTCATGCTTGAGGAGATTGATGAGCGCGGTGGCAATGCCCTGCCTCCGGTGCTCGCCGGAG
ACTGCGAGATCATAGATATAGATCTCACTACGCGGCTGCTCAAACTTGGGCAGAACGTAAGCCGCGAGAG
CGCCAACAACCGCTTCTTGGTCGAAGGCAGCAAGCGCGATGAATGTCTTACTACGGAGCAAGTTCCCGAG
GTAATCGGAGTCCGGCTGATGTTGGGAGTAGGTGGCTACGTCTCCGAACTCACGACCGAAAAGATCAAGA
GCAGCCCGCATGGATTTGACTTGGTCAGGGCCGAGCCTACATGTGCGAATGATGCCCATACTTGAGCCAC
CTAACTTTGTTTTAGGGCGACTGCCCTGCTGCGTAACATCGTTGCTGCTGCGTAACATCGTTGCTGCTCC
ATAACATCAAACATCGACCCACGGCGTAACGCGCTTGCTGCTTGGATGCCCGAGGCATAGACTGTACAAA
AAAACAGTCATAACAAGCCATGAAAACCGCCACTGCGCCGTTACCACCGCTGCGTTCGGTCAAGGTTCTG
GACCAGTTGCGTGAGCGCATACGCTACTTGCATTACAGTTTACGAACCGAACAGGCTTATGTCAATTCGA
TCCATTGCTGTTGACAAAGGGAATCAGGGGATCTTGAAGTTCCTATTCCGAAGTTCCTATTCTCTAGAAA
GTATAGGAACTTCAGAGCGCTTTTGAAGCTAATTCGATCATGCATGAGCTCAAAGAGTGGAACAATGCAG
GACGCCGTCCGGTAACGGTGTTGAGCCTCGGTTGTGTGGTGATTATTGTCGCCGCTAACATCGTCGGCAT
CGAGAGCGCTTTTGAAGCTAATTCGATCATGCATGAGCTCAAAAGTTAATCTTTTCAACAGCTGTCATAA
AGTTGTCACGGCCGAGACTTATAGTCGCTTTGTTTTTATTTTTTAATGTATTAAAGAGGAGAAATTAAGC
ATGGTCTCCAAGGGCGAGGAAGATAATATGGCGTCCCTCCCAGCGACGCATGAACTCCATATCTTCGGGT
CGATCAACGGGGTGGACTTTGATATGGTGGGGCAAGGGACGGGCAACCCCAATGATGGCTACGAAGAGCT
CAACCTCAAGAGCACGAAGGGCGACCTGCAGTTTAGCCCCTGGATCCTGGTGCCGCACATCGGGTATGGC
TTCCATCAATATCTGCCCTACCCCGACGGGATGTCCCCGTTTCAGGCGGCCATGGTCGACGGCTCGGGGT
ACCAAGTGCATCGCACGATGCAGTTTGAGGATGGCGCCTCCCTGACCGTGAACTATCGCTACACGTACGA
AGGCAGCCATATCAAGGGGGAAGCGCAGGTGAAGGGCACCGGCTTTCCGGCGGACGGGCCGGTGATGACC
AATTCCCTGACGGCCGCGGATTGGTGTCGGTCCAAGAAGACGTACCCGAACGATAAGACCATCATCAGCA
CGTTCAAGTGGTCGTATACCACCGGCAACGGCAAGCGCTACCGTTCGACGGCCCGCACGACGTACACCTT
TGCCAAGCCGATGGCGGCGAACTATCTGAAGAACCAACCCATGTATGTGTTCCGGAAGACCGAGCTCAAG
CATTCGAAGACGGAGCTGAATTTTAAGGAATGGCAGAAGGCGTTTACCGATGTGATGGGGATGGATGAGC
TCTATAAGTAAGACTCCTGTTGATAGATCCAGTAATGACCTCAGAACTCCATCTGGATTTGTTCAGAACG
CTCGGTTGCATTGGTGAGAATAGACTAGTGGGTCTCAGGAGTTGACAGCTAGCTCAGTCCTAGGGACTAT
GCTAGCTACTAGAGACCTACTAGTAGCGGATGAAATTCAACTAGTGCTCTGCAGTAAGGAGGAACAGCTA
TGAGTAAAGGAGAAGCTGTGATTAAAGAGTTCATGCGCTTCAAAGTTCACATGGAGGGTTCTATGAACGG
TCACGAGTTCGAGATCGAAGGCGAAGGCGAGGGCCGTCCGTATGAAGGCACCCAGACCGCCAAACTGAAA
GTGACTAAAGGCGGCCCGCTGCCTTTTTCCTGGGACATCCTGAGCCCGCAATTTATGTACGGTTCTAGGG
CGTTCATCAAACACCCAGCGGATATCCCGGACTATTATAAGCAGTCTTTTCCGGAAGGTTTCAAGTGGGA
ACGCGTAATGAATTTTGAAGATGGTGGTGCCGTGACCGTCACTCAGGACACCTCCCTGGAGGATGGCACC
CTGATCTATAAAGTTAAACTGCGTGGTACTAATTTTCCACCTGATGGCCCGGTGATGCAGAAAAAGACGA
TGGGTTGGGAGGCGTCTACCGAACGCTTGTATCCGGAAGATGGTGTGCTGAAAGGCGACATTAAAATGGC
CCTGCGCCTGAAAGATGGCGGCCGCTATCTGGCTGACTTCAAAACCACGTACAAAGCCAAGAAACCTGTG
CAGATGCCTGGCGCGTACAATGTGGACCGCAAACTGGACATCACCTCTCATAATGAAGATTATACGGTGG
TAGAGCAATATGAGCGCTCCGAGGGTCGTCATTCTACCGGTGGCATGGATGAACTATACAAATAATCGCG
AATCAGAACGCAGAAGCGGTCTGATAAAACAGAATTTGCCTGGCGGCAGTAGCGCGGTGGTCCCACCTGA
CCCCATGCCGAACTCAGAAGTGAAACGCCGTAGCGCCGATGGTAGTGTGGGGTCTCCCCATGCGAGAGTA
GGGAACTGCCAGGCATCAAATAAAACGAAAGGCTCAGTCGAAAGACTGGGCCTTTCGTTTTATCTGTTGT
TTGTCGGTGAACGCTCTCCTGAGTAGGACAAATCCGCCGGGAGCGGATTTGAACGTTGCGAAGCAACGGC
CCGGAGGGTGGCGGGCAGGACGCCCGCCATAAACTGCCAGGCATAAGGCCTTGCAGGCCAACCAGATAAG
TGAAATCTAGTTCCAAACTATTTTGTCATTTTTAATTTTCGTATTAGCTTACGACGCTACACCCAGTTCC
CATCTATTTTGTCACTCTTCCCTAAATAATCCTTAAAAACTCCATTTCCACCCCTCCCAGTTCCCAACTA
TTTTGTCCGCCCACAGCGGGGCATTTTTCTTCCTGTTATGTTTGGGCGCTGCATTAATGAATCGGCCAAC
GCGCGGGGAGAGGCGGTTTGCGTATTGGGCGCTCTTCCGCTTCCTCGCTCACTGACCCGCTGCGCTCGGT
CGTTCGGCTGCGGCGAGCGGTATCAGAGCTTATCGGCCAGCCTCGCAGAGCAGGATTCCCGTTGAGCACC
GCCAGGTGCGAATAAGGGACAGTGAAGAAGGAACACCCGCTCGCGGGTGGGCCTACTTCACCTATCCTGC
CCGGCTGACGCCGTTGGATACACCAAGGAAAGTCTACACGAACCCTTTGGCAAAATCCTGTATATCGTGC
GAAAAAGGATGGATATACCGAAAAAATCGCTATAATGACCCCGAAGCAGGGTTATGCAGCGGAAAGTATA
CCTTAAGGAATCCCCTGATAACGCAGGAAAGAACATGTGAGCAAAAGGCCAGCAAAAGGCCAGGAACCGT
AAAAAGGCCGCGTTGCTGGCGTTTTTCCATAGGCTCCGCCCCCCTGACGAGCATCACAAAAATCGACGCT
CGAGTCAGAGGTGGCGAAACCCGACAGGACTATAAAGATACCAGGCGTTTCCCCCTGGAAGCTCCCTCGT
GCGCTCTCCTGTTCCGACCCTGCCGCTTACCGGATACCTGTCCGCCTTTCTCCCTTCGGGAAGCGTGGCG
CTTTCTCATAGCTCACGCTGTAGGTATCTCAGTTCGGTGTAGGTCGTTCGCTCCAAGCTGGGCTGTGTGC
ACGAACCCCCCGTTCAGCCCGACCGCTGCGCCTTATCCGGTAACTATCGTCTTGAGTCCAACCCGGTAAG
ACACGACTTATCGCCACTGGCAGCAGCCACTGGTAACAGGATTAGCAGAGCGAGGTATGTAGGCGGTGCT
ACAGAGTTCTTGAAGTGGTGGCCTAACTACGGCTACACTAGAAGAACAGTATTTGGTATCTGCGCTCTGC
TGAAGCCAGTTACCTTCGGAAAAAGAGTTGGTAGCTCTTGATCCGGCAAACAAACCACCGCTGGTAGCGG
TGGTTTTTTTGTTTGCAAGCAGCAGATTACGCGCAGAAAAAAAGGATCTCAAGAAGATCCTTTGATCTTT
TCTACGGGGTCTGACGCTCAGTGGAACGAAAACTCACGTTAAGGGATTTTGGTCATGAGATTATCAAAAA
GGATCTTCACCTAGATCCTTTTAAATTAAAAATGAAGTTTTAAATCAATCTAAAGTATATATGAGTAAAC
TTGGTCTGACAGTTACCAATGCTTAATCAGTGAGGCACCTATCTCAGCGATCTGTCTATTTCGTTCATCC
ATAGTTGCCTGACTCCCCGTCGTGTAGATAACTACGATACGGGAGGGCTTACCATCTGGCCCCAGTGCTG
CAATGATACCGCGAGACCCACGCTCACCGGCTCCAGATTTATCAGCAATAAACCAGCCAGCCGGAAGGGC
CGAGCGCAGAAGTGGTCCTGCAACTTTATCCGCCTCCATCCAGTCTATTAATTGTTGCCGGGAAGCTAGA
GTAAGTAGTTCGCCAGTTAATAGTTTGCGCAACGTTGTTGCCATTGCTACAGGCATCGTGGTGTCACGCT
CGTCGTTTGGTATGGCTTCATTCAGCTCCGGTTCCCAACGATCAAGGCGAGTTACATGATCCCCCATGTT
GTGCAAAAAAGCGGTTAGCTCCTTCGGTCCTCCGATCGTTGTCAGAAGTAAGTTGGCCGCAGTGTTATCA
CTCATGGTTATGGCAGCACTGCATAATTCTCTTACTGTCATGCCATCCGTAAGATGCTTTTCTGTGACTG
GTGAGTACTCAACCAAGTCATTCTGAGAATAGTGTATGCGGCGACCGAGTTGCTCTTGCCCGGCGTCAAT
ACGGGATAATACCGCGCCACATAGCAGAACTTTAAAAGTGCTCATCATTGGAAAACGTTCTTCGGGGCGA
AAACTCTCAAGGATCTTACCGCTGTTGAGATCCAGTTCGATGTAACCCACTCGTGCACCCAACTGATCTT
CAGCATCTTTTACTTTCACCAGCGTTTCTGGGTGAGCAAAAACAGGAAGGCAAAATGCCGCAAAAAAGGG
AATAAGGGCGACACGGAAATGTTGAATACTCATACTCTTCCTTTTTCAATATTATTGAAGCATTTATCAG
GGTTATTGTCTCATGAGCGGATACATATTTGAATGTATTTAGAAAAATAAACAAATAGGGGTTCCGCGCA
CATTTCCCCGAAAAGTGCCACCTGACGTCTAAGAAACCATTATTATCATGACATTAACCTATAAAAATAG
GCGTATCACGAGGCCCTTTCGTC
Features (pLannotate 1.2.2; 25 found; start..end, strand, type, name):
    137..236     +  misc_feature   bom (fragment): basis of mobility region from pBR322
    242..310     -  CDS            lacZα (fragment): LacZα fragment of β-galactosidase; lacZ fragment
    382..580     -  mobile_element Tn7R (fragment): mini-Tn7 element (right end of the Tn7 transposon) Tn7
    584..608     -  misc_feature   MCS (fragment): pBluescript multiple cloning site
    629..723     +  terminator     lambda t0 terminator: transcription terminator from phage lambda
    733..762     +  CDS            CmR (fragment): chloramphenicol acetyltransferase confers resistance to chloramphenicol
    826..912     +  terminator     rrnB T1 terminator: Escherichia coli rrnB; transcription terminator T1 from the E. coli rrnB gene
    972..1005    +  protein_bind   FRT (minimal): supports FLP-mediated excision but not integration (Turan and Bode, 2011) FLP recombinase from the Saccharomyces cerevisiae 2μ plasmid
   1135..1668    -  CDS            GmR: gentamycin acetyltransferase; aacC1; confers resistance to gentamycin
   1857..1885    -  promoter       Pc promoter: intI1 (promoter lies within the coding sequence); class 1 integron promoter
   1926..1973    +  protein_bind   FRT: FLP-mediated recombination occurs in the 8-bp core sequence TCTAGAAA (Turan and Bode, 2011). FLP recombinase from the Saccharomyces cerevisiae 2μ plasmid
   2009..2101    +  CDS            rhaT (fragment): RHAT_ECOLI - Experimental evidence at protein level: Swiss-Prot protein existence level 1. Uptake of L-rhamnose across the boundary membrane with the concomitant transport of protons into the cell (symport system). Can also transport L-mannose and L-xylose, but at reduced rates. From Escherichia coli (strain K12).
   2241..2948    +  CDS            mNeonGreen: mNeonGreen is a basic (constitutively fluorescent) green/yellow fluorescent protein published in 2013, derived from Branchiostoma lanceolatum. It is reported to be a very rapidly-maturing monomer with moderate acid sensitivity.
   2952..3019    +  terminator     lambda t0 terminator (fragment): transcription terminator from phage lambda
   3052..3074    +  promoter       J23119(SpeI) promoter (fragment): bacterial promoter (Registry of Standard Biological Parts BBa J23119) modified to end with an SpeI site
   3153..3842    +  CDS            mScarlet-I: mScarlet-I is a basic (constitutively fluorescent) red fluorescent protein published in 2016, derived from synthetic construct. It is reported to be a rapidly-maturing monomer with moderate acid sensitivity.
   3888..4003    +  ncRNA          5S rRNA: Accession: RF00001 - 5S ribosomal RNA
   4007..4093    +  terminator     rrnB T1 terminator: Escherichia coli rrnB; transcription terminator T1 from the E. coli rrnB gene
   4190..4355    -  mobile_element Tn7L: mini-Tn7 element (left end of the Tn7 transposon) Tn7
   4388..4442    -  CDS            lacI (fragment): lac repressor; lacI; The lac repressor binds to the lac operator to inhibit transcription in E. coli. This inhibition can be relieved by adding lactose or isopropyl-β-D-thiogalactopyranoside (IPTG).
   4514..4622    -  oriT           oriT: incP origin of transfer
   4854..5442    -  rep_origin     ori: high-copy-number ColE1/pMB1/pBR322/pUC origin of replication
   5613..6473    -  CDS            AmpR: β-lactamase; bla; confers resistance to ampicillin, carbenicillin, and related antibiotics
   6474..6578    -  promoter       AmpR promoter: bla
   6673..35      +  CDS            rop (fragment) (across the origin): Rop protein, which maintains plasmids at low copy number; rop
