[The description below was written by a language model from this plasmid's Addgene catalogue record and pLannotate feature annotations shown in this document.]
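Description:
pJM220-PphoA-mNeongreen-J23116-mScarletI is a mini-Tn7 donor plasmid built on the pJM220 backbone for placing a two-colour reporter into the chromosome of the soil bacterium Pseudomonas synxantha. In E. coli it replicates from a high-copy ColE1/pUC-type origin and is selected with gentamicin. The feature table also shows an intact β-lactamase (AmpR) gene with its promoter on the backbone. An incP oriT and a fragment of the pBR322 bom region are annotated, so the plasmid can be mobilised by conjugation into the recipient. The sequenced record is 6,673 nt, slightly shorter than the catalogue size of 6,690 bp.

The transposable segment lies between the Tn7R and Tn7L ends, which are recognised by Tn7 transposase; the table shows no transposase genes, so this function presumably comes from a helper. Inside the ends sits a gentamicin acetyltransferase gene (aacC1) driven by the class 1 integron Pc promoter and flanked by FRT sites, which in principle allows FLP-mediated removal of the marker after integration. Lambda t0 and rrnB T1 terminators insulate the cargo. The first reporter unit is mNeonGreen under the PphoA promoter, which is not separately annotated, followed by a lambda t0 terminator fragment. The second is mScarlet-I driven by the weak constitutive Anderson promoter J23116, which the annotation software picked up as a partial match to the related J23119, and it ends with an rrnB T1 terminator. Short rhaT, lacI, lacZα and CmR fragments are backbone remnants.

The green signal is intended to report phosphorus limitation, while the constitutive red signal provides a reference. Their ratio gives a normalised readout of phosphorus limitation.
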