Addgene plasmid #240200: pJM220-PphoA-mNeongreen-J23116-mScarletI
Purpose: MiniTn7 donor plasmid for constructing a ratiometric reporter for P limitation in Pseudomonas synxantha. A weak Anderson promoter (J23116) drives expression of mScarlet-I
Depositing lab: Richard Murray. Depositing organization: California Institute of Technology. Publication: Engineering the Soil Bacterium Pseudomonas synxantha 2-79 into a Ratiometric Bioreporter for Phosphorus Limitation. Larsson EM, Murray RM, Newman DK. ACS Synth Biol. 2024 Jan 19;13(1):384-393. doi: 10.1021/acssynbio.3c00642. Epub 2024 Jan 2. PubMed 38165130.
Backbone
  Vector backbone: pJM220
  Backbone size w/o insert (bp): 4500
  Total vector size (bp): 6690
Growth in bacteria
  Bacterial resistance: Gentamicin, 10 μg/mL
  Growth temperature: 37°C
  Growth strain: DH5alpha
  Copy number: High Copy
Gene/Insert 1
  Gene/Insert name: mNeongreen
  Promoter: PphoA
  Cloning method: Gibson Cloning
  Sequencing primers: 5′ TCAAAGAGTGGAACAATGCAG
Gene/Insert 2
  Gene/Insert name: mScarlet-I
  Promoter: J23116
  Cloning method: Gibson Cloning
  Sequencing primers: 5′ GACTCCTGTTGATAGATCCAGTAATGAC
Terms and licenses: Academic/Nonprofit Terms; Industry Terms: Not Available to Industry
How to cite: pJM220-PphoA-mNeongreen-J23116-mScarletI was a gift from Richard Murray (Addgene plasmid # 240200 ; http://n2t.net/addgene:240200 ; RRID:Addgene_240200)
